>Addgene plasmid #64040 | pcDNA3-EngPDm | addgene partial sequence | sequence record 109650 | CMV-F 5'-CGCAAATGGGCGGTAGGCGTG-3'
CTATATAAGCAGAGCTCTCTGGCTAACTAGAGAACCCACTGCTTACTGGCTTATCGAAATTAATACGACT
CACTATAGGGAGACCCAAGCTTGCCATGGCCCTGGAGGATCGCTGCAGCCCACAGTCAGCGCCCAGCCCC
ATTACCCTACAAATGCAGCCTCTTCACCACCAGCAACAGCAGCAGCAGCAACAGCAGCAGCAAATGCAGC
ACCTCCACCAGCTGCAGCAACTGCAGCAGTTGCACCAACAGCAACTGGCCGCCGGTGTCTTCCACCATCC
GGCAATGGCCTTCGATGCCGCTGCAGCCGCCGCTGCTGCAGCTGCTGCTGCGGCCGCCCACGCTCATGCT
GCTGCACTGCAGCAGCGCCTCAGTGGCAGTGGATCGCCCGCATCCTGCTCCACGCCCGCCTCGTCCACGC
CGCTGACCATCAAGGAGGAGGAAAGCGACTCCGTGATCGGTGACATGAGTTTCCACAATCAGACGCACAC
CACCAACGAGGAGGAGGAGGCGGAGGAGGATGACGACATTGATGTGGATGTGGATGATACGTCGGCGGGC
GGACGCCCGCCACCACCCGCCCACCAGCAGCAGTCGACGGCCAAGCCCTCGCTGGCCTTTTCCATCTCCA
ACATCCTGAGCGATCGTTTCGGAGATGTCCAGAAGCCTGGCAAGTCGATTGAGAACCAGGCCAGCATATT
CCGCCCCTTCGAGGCGAATCGCTCCCAGACTGCCACGCCCTCCGCCTTTACAAGAGTGGATCTGCTGGAG
TTTAGCCGGCAACAGCAAGCTGCCGCCGCAGCCGCTACTGCGGCCATGATGCTGGAACGGGCCAACTTCC
TTAACTGCTTCAATCCGGCTGCCTATCCCAGGATACACGAGGAAATCGTGCAGAGTCGCCTGCGCAGGAG
TGCAGCCAATGCCGTCATCCCGCCGCCCATGAGCTCCAAGATGAGCGAT
