>Addgene plasmid #64040 | pcDNA3-EngPDm | addgene partial sequence | sequence record 109651 | BGH-rev 5'-TAGAAGGCACAGTCGAGG-3'
CATTTAGGTGACACTATAGAAATAGGGCCCTCTAGATGCATGCTCGAGCGGCCGCCAGTGTGATGGATAT
CTGCAGAATTCTTAACAGCTATCCATGGGGAGGTTGAATGGCTGCTGCACTTTGGTCCGGATGATTCTGT
TGATGGAGCTGACACTGGGGACAGTGTCATTGTCACAAACGCCTTCTGCCAGGAGCCGGTCCCGGATCTC
CCAAGCAAACATGGTAGGGTTCTGCCGCTTGTAGTCTCCTATCTTCTCCACCACCTTGGGGGTGGCCACC
TTGGGCTTGGAGCCCCCTATCACTCCAGGCCGGATGCTGCCAGTCTCGTAGTACCTGCCAAGGATCTTGC
TTACACAGCCATGGCTGACACGGAGCTGGCGAGAAATATCACAGGGCCTCACGCCCTGGTGGGCCAAGTC
CACAATGCGCGCGGCCGCAACTTCTGGCAGAGGCCTGCCATTCACAAAGGCCCCTCCTAGTTGATTCAGC
CCTCCATGGCCGGATCTGATCGAGTTGTGAGCCATGGCGGATCCCAGAGCAGATTTCTCTGGATTGGCAT
CGCTCATCTTGGAGCTCATGGGCGGCGGGATGACGGCATTGGCTGCACTCCTGCGCAGGCGACTCTGCAC
GATTTCCTCGTGTATCCTGGGATAGGCAGCCGGATTGAAGCAGTTAAGGAAGTTGGCCCGTTCCAGCATC
ATGGCCGCAGTAGCGGCTGCGGCGGCAGCTTGCTGTTGCCGGCTAAACTCCAGCAGATCCACTCTTGTAA
AGGCGGAGGGCGTGGCAGTCTGGGAGCGATTCGCCTCGAAGGGGCGGAATATGCTGGCCTGGTTCTCAAT
CGACTTGCCAGGCTTCTGGACATCTCCGAAACGATCGCTCAGGATGTTGGAGATGGAAAAGGCCAGCGAG
GGCTTGGCCGTCGACTGCTGCTGGTGG
