[The description below was written by a language model from this plasmid's Addgene catalogue record.]
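Description:
pcDNA3-EngPDm is a mammalian expression plasmid built on the Invitrogen pcDNA3 backbone (5446 bp without insert). It is propagated in E. coli as a high-copy plasmid under ampicillin selection. The record gives no feature table, so backbone elements beyond the CMV promoter are not itemised; the use of a BGH reverse sequencing primer is consistent with the bovine growth hormone polyadenylation region that normally lies downstream of the pcDNA3 cloning site.

The insert, cloned between HindIII and EcoRI sites that both remain intact, encodes a chimeric protein expressed from the CMV promoter. Its N-terminal portion is the repressor domain of the Drosophila engrailed protein (Eng). This is fused to the paired domain of mouse Pax8 (amino acids 1–147), and a BamHI site separates the two coding segments. The paired domain is a mutant version (PDm) in which residues 30 to 32 are replaced by alanines, a change that also creates a NotI site useful for identifying the mutant. The record does not state the functional consequence of this substitution. Engrailed-repressor fusions are generally used to turn a DNA-binding domain into a dominant repressor of its target genes, so a version with a mutated paired domain would plausibly serve as a control for such a fusion, although this role is not stated explicitly.

The depositor notes minor differences from reference sequences: H22P and L158P in Eng, and P2A in Pax8. None of these is expected to affect function. The associated study examined whether human thyroid oxidase gene promoter activity in thyrocytes depends on Thyroid Transcription Factor-1 or Pax8.
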