Addgene plasmid #64040: pcDNA3-EngPDm
Purpose: Mammalian expression of mutant paired domain of Pax8 fused to the N-terminal repressor domain of the drosophila engrailed protein (Eng)
Depositing lab: Daniel Christophe. Depositing organization: Universite Libre de Bruxelles. Publication: Human Thyroid Oxidases genes promoter activity in thyrocytes does not appear to be functionally dependent on Thyroid Transcription Factor-1 or Pax8. Christophe-Hobertus C, Christophe D. Mol Cell Endocrinol. 2007 Jan 29;264(1-2):157-63. Epub 2006 Dec 19. 10.1016/j.mce.2006.11.005 PubMed 17182173.
Backbone
  Vector backbone: pcDNA3
  Backbone manufacturer: Invitrogen
  Backbone size w/o insert (bp): 5446
  Vector type: Mammalian Expression
Growth in bacteria
  Bacterial resistance: Ampicillin, 100 μg/mL
  Growth temperature: 37°C
  Growth strain: DH5alpha
  Copy number: High Copy
Gene/Insert
  Gene/Insert name: Pax8 paired domain (alt name: paired box 8)
  Species: M. musculus (mouse)
  Mutation: paired domain, aa 1-147, with aa 30 to 32 changed to Ala (creating a NotI restriction site)
  Entrez Gene: Pax8 (a.k.a. Pax-8)
  Promoter: CMV
  Tag / fusion protein: Eng (N-terminal repressor domain of the drosophila engrailed protein) (N terminal on insert)
  Cloning method: Restriction Enzyme; 5′ cloning site HindIII (not destroyed); 3′ cloning site EcoRI (not destroyed)
  Sequencing primers: 5′ CMV-F; 3′ BGH Reverse
Terms and licenses: Academic/Nonprofit Terms; Industry Terms: Not Available to Industry
Depositor comments: There is a BamHI site in between the Eng and PDm coding sequences. Drosophila Engrailed (Eng)contains H22P and L158P compared to closest reference sequence (AAA65478.1). Depositor states that these mutation should not affect function. Mouse Pax8 contains a P2A mutation. Depositor states that this mutation should not affect plasmid function.
How to cite: pcDNA3-EngPDm was a gift from Daniel Christophe (Addgene plasmid # 64040 ; http://n2t.net/addgene:64040 ; RRID:Addgene_64040)
